>Addgene plasmid #169919 | pCAG-spCas9-SB | addgene full sequence | sequence record 336025 | Addgene Partial NGS Result
GACATTGATTATTGACTAGTTATTAATAGTAATCAATTACGGGGTCATTAGTTCATAGCCCATATATGGA
GTTCCGCGTTACATAACTTACGGTAAATGGCCCGCCTGGCTGACCGCCCAACGACCCCCGCCCATTGACG
TCAATAATGACGTATGTTCCCATAGTAACGCCAATAGGGACTTTCCATTGACGTCAATGGGTGGAGTATT
TACGGTAAACTGCCCACTTGGCAGTACATCAAGTGTATCATATGCCAAGTACGCCCCCTATTGACGTCAA
TGACGGTAAATGGCCCGCCTGGCATTATGCCCAGTACATGACCTTATGGGACTTTCCTACTTGGCAGTAC
ATCTACGTATTAGTCATCGCTATTACCATGGTCGAGGTGAGCCCCACGTTCTGCTTCACTCTCCCCATCT
CCCCCCCCTCCCCACCCCCAATTTTGTATTTATTTATTTTTTAATTATTTTGTGCAGCGATGGGGGCGGG
GGGGGGGGGGGGGGCGCGCCGGCGGGGCGGGGCGGGGCGAGGGGCGGGGCGGGGCGAGGCGGAGAGGTGC
GGCGGCAGCCAATCAGAGCGGCGCGCTCCGAAAGTTTCCTTTTATGGCGAGGCGGCGGCGGCGGCGGCCC
TATAAAAAGCGAAGCGCGCGGCGGGCGGGAGTCGCTGCGCGCTGCCTTCGCCCCGTGCCCCGCTCCGCCG
CCGCCTCGCGCCGCCCGCCCCGGCTCTGACTGACCGCGTTACTCCCACAGGTGAGCGGGCGGGACGGCCC
TTCTCCTCCGGGCTGTAATTAGCGCTTGGTTTAATGACGGCTTGTTTCTTTTCTGTGGCTGCGTGAAAGC
CTTGAGGGGCTCCGGGAGGGCCCTTTGTGCGGGGGGAGCGGCTCGGGGGGTGCGTGCGTGTGTGTGTGCG
TGGGGAGCGCCGCGTGCGGCTCCGCGCTGCCCGGCGGCTGTGAGCGCTGCGGGCGCGGCGCGGGGCTTTG
TGCGCTCCGCAGTGTGCGCGAGGGGAGCGCGGCCGGGGGCGGTGCCCCGCGGTGCGGGGGGGGCTGCGAG
GGGAACAAAGGCTGCGTGCGGGGTGTGTGCGTGGGGGGGTGAGCAGGGGGTGTGGGCGCGTCGGTCGGGC
TGCAACCCCCCCTGCACCCCCCTCCCCGAGTTGCTGAGCACGGCCCGGCTTCGGGTGCGGGGCTCCGTAC
GGGGCGTGGCGCGGGGCTCGCCGTGCCGGGCGGGGGGTGGCGGCAGGTGGGGGTGCCGGGCGGGGCGGGG
CCGCCTCGGGCCGGGGAGGGCTCGGGGGAGGGGCGCGGCGGCCCCCGGAGCGCCGGCGGCTGTCGAGGCG
CGGCGAGCCGCAGCCATTGCCTTTTATGGTAATCGTGCGAGAGGGCGCAGGGACTTCCTTTGTCCCAAAT
CTGTGCGGAGCCGAAATCTGGGAGGCGCCGCCGCACCCCCTCTAGCGGGCGCGGGGCGAAGCGGTGCGGC
GCCGGCAGGAAGGAAATGGGCGGGGAGGGCCTTCGTGCGTCGCCGCGCCGCCGTCCCCTTCTCCCTCTCC
AGCCTCGGGGCTGTCCGCGGGGGGACGGCTGCCTTCGGGGGGGACGGGGCAGGGCGGGGTTCGGCTTCTG
GCGTGTGACCGGCGGCTCTAGCGCCTCTGCTAACCATGTTCATGCCTTCTTCTTTTTCCTACAGCTCCTG
GGCAACGTGCTGGTTATTGTGCTGTCTCATCATTTTGGCAAAGAATTCTCTAGAGATATCGCTAGCACCA
TGGACTACAAAGACCATGACGGTGATTATAAAGATCATGACATCGATTACAAGGATGACGATGACAAGAT
GGCCCCCAAGAAGAAGAGGAAGGTGGGCATTCACCGCGGGGTACCCATGGACAAGAAGTACTCCATTGGG
CTCGATATCGGCACAAACAGCGTCGGCTGGGCCGTCATTACGGACGAGTACAAGGTGCCGAGCAAAAAAT
TCAAAGTTCTGGGCAATACCGATCGCCACAGCATAAAGAAGAACCTCATTGGCGCCCTCCTGTTCGACTC
CGGGGAGACGGCCGAAGCCACGCGGCTCAAAAGAACAGCACGGCGCAGATATACCCGCAGAAAGAATCGG
ATCTGCTACCTGCAGGAGATCTTTAGTAATGAGATGGCTAAGGTGGATGACTCTTTCTTCCATAGGCTGG
AGGAGTCCTTTTTGGTGGAGGAGGATAAAAAGCACGAGCGCCACCCAATCTTTGGCAATATCGTGGACGA
GGTGGCGTACCATGAAAAGTACCCAACCATATATCATCTGAGGAAGAAGCTTGTAGACAGTACTGATAAG
GCTGACTTGCGGTTGATCTATCTCGCGCTGGCGCATATGATCAAATTTCGGGGACACTTCCTCATCGAGG
GGGACCTGAACCCAGACAACAGCGATGTCGACAAACTCTTTATCCAACTGGTTCAGACTTACAATCAGCT
TTTCGAAGAGAACCCGATCAACGCATCCGGAGTTGACGCCAAAGCAATCCTGAGCGCTAGGCTGTCCAAA
TCCCGGCGGCTCGAAAACCTCATCGCACAGCTCCCTGGGGAGAAGAAGAACGGCCTGTTTGGTAATCTTA
TCGCCCTGTCACTCGGGCTGACCCCCAACTTTAAATCTAACTTCGACCTGGCCGAAGATGCCAAGCTTCA
ACTGAGCAAAGACACCTACGATGATGATCTCGACAATCTGCTGGCCCAGATCGGCGACCAGTACGCAGAC
CTTTTTTTGGCGGCAAAGAACCTGTCAGACGCCATTCTGCTGAGTGATATTCTGCGAGTGAACACGGAGA
TCACCAAAGCTCCGCTGAGCGCTAGTATGATCAAGCGCTATGATGAGCACCACCAAGACTTGACTTTGCT
GAAGGCCCTTGTCAGACAGCAACTGCCTGAGAAGTACAAGGAAATTTTCTTCGATCAGTCTAAAAATGGC
TACGCCGGATACATTGACGGCGGAGCAAGCCAGGAGGAATTTTACAAATTTATTAAGCCCATCTTGGAAA
AAATGGACGGCACCGAGGAGCTGCTGGTAAAGCTTAACAGAGAAGATCTGTTGCGCAAACAGCGCACTTT
CGACAATGGAAGCATCCCCCACCAGATTCACCTGGGCGAACTGCACGCTATCCTCAGGCGGCAAGAGGAT
TTCTACCCCTTTTTGAAAGATAACAGGGAAAAGATTGAGAAAATCCTCACATTTCGGATACCCTACTATG
TAGGCCCCCTCGCCCGGGGAAATTCCAGATTCGCGTGGATGACTCGCAAATCAGAAGAGACCATCACTCC
CTGGAACTTCGAGGAAGTCGTGGATAAGGGGGCCTCTGCCCAGTCCTTCATCGAAAGGATGACTAACTTT
GATAAAAATCTGCCTAACGAAAAGGTGCTTCCTAAACACTCTCTGCTGTACGAGTACTTCACAGTTTATA
ACGAGCTCACCAAGGTCAAATACGTCACAGAAGGGATGAGAAAGCCAGCATTCCTGTCTGGAGAGCAGAA
GAAAGCTATCGTGGACCTCCTCTTCAAGACGAACCGGAAAGTTACCGTGAAACAGCTCAAAGAAGACTAT
TTCAAAAAGATTGAATGTTTCGACTCTGTTGAAATCAGCGGAGTGGAGGATCGCTTCAACGCATCCCTGG
GAACGTATCACGATCTCCTGAAAATCATTAAAGACAAGGACTTCCTGGACAATGAGGAGAACGAGGACAT
TCTTGAGGACATTGTCCTCACCCTTACGTTGTTTGAAGATAGGGAGATGATTGAAGAACGCTTGAAAACT
TACGCTCATCTCTTCGACGACAAAGTCATGAAACAGCTCAAGAGGCGCCGATATACAGGATGGGGGCGGC
TGTCAAGAAAACTGATCAATGGGATCCGAGACAAGCAGAGTGGAAAGACAATCCTGGATTTTCTTAAGTC
CGATGGATTTGCCAACAGGAACTTCATGCAGTTGATCCATGATGACTCTCTCACCTTTAAGGAGGACATC
CAGAAAGCACAAGTTTCTGGCCAGGGGGACAGTCTTCACGAGCACATCGCTAATCTTGCAGGTAGCCCAG
CTATCAAAAAGGGAATACTGCAGACCGTTAAGGTCGTGGATGAACTCGTCAAAGTAATGGGAAGGCATAA
GCCCGAGAATATCGTTATCGAGATGGCCCGAGAGAACCAAACTACCCAGAAGGGACAGAAGAACAGTAGG
GAAAGGATGAAGAGGATTGAAGAGGGTATAAAAGAACTGGGGTCCCAAATCCTTAAGGAACACCCAGTTG
AAAACACCCAGCTTCAGAATGAGAAGCTCTACCTGTACTACCTGCAGAACGGCAGGGACATGTACGTGGA
TCAGGAACTGGACATCAATCGGCTCTCCGACTACGACGTGGATCATATCGTGCCCCAGTCTTTTCTCAAA
GATGATTCTATTGATAATAAAGTGTTGACAAGATCCGATAAAAATAGAGGGAAGAGTGATAACGTCCCCT
CAGAAGAAGTTGTCAAGAAAATGAAAAATTATTGGCGGCAGCTGCTGAACGCCAAACTGATCACACAACG
GAAGTTCGATAATCTGACTAAGGCTGAACGAGGTGGCCTGTCTGAGTTGGATAAAGCCGGCTTCATCAAA
AGGCAGCTTGTTGAGACACGCCAGATCACCAAGCACGTGGCCCAAATTCTCGATTCACGCATGAACACCA
AGTACGATGAAAATGACAAACTGATTCGAGAGGTGAAAGTTATTACTCTGAAGTCTAAGCTGGTCTCAGA
TTTCAGAAAGGACTTTCAGTTTTATAAGGTGAGAGAGATCAACAATTACCACCATGCGCATGATGCCTAC
CTGAATGCAGTGGTAGGCACTGCACTTATCAAAAAATATCCCAAGCTTGAATCTGAATTTGTTTACGGAG
ACTATAAAGTGTACGATGTTAGGAAAATGATCGCAAAGTCTGAGCAGGAAATAGGCAAGGCCACCGCTAA
GTACTTCTTTTACAGCAATATTATGAATTTTTTCAAGACCGAGATTACACTGGCCAATGGAGAGATTCGG
AAGCGACCACTTATCGAAACAAACGGAGAAACAGGAGAAATCGTGTGGGACAAGGGTAGGGATTTCGCGA
CAGTCCGGAAGGTCCTGTCCATGCCGCAGGTGAACATCGTTAAAAAGACCGAAGTACAGACCGGAGGCTT
CTCCAAGGAAAGTATCCTCCCGAAAAGGAACAGCGACAAGCTGATCGCACGCAAAAAAGATTGGGACCCC
AAGAAATACGGCGGATTCGATTCTCCTACAGTCGCTTACAGTGTACTGGTTGTGGCCAAAGTGGAGAAAG
GGAAGTCTAAAAAACTCAAAAGCGTCAAGGAACTGCTGGGCATCACAATCATGGAGCGATCAAGCTTCGA
AAAAAACCCCATCGACTTTCTCGAGGCGAAAGGATATAAAGAGGTCAAAAAAGACCTCATCATTAAGCTT
CCCAAGTACTCTCTCTTTGAGCTTGAAAACGGCCGGAAACGAATGCTCGCTAGTGCGGGCGAGCTGCAGA
AAGGTAACGAGCTGGCACTGCCCTCTAAATACGTTAATTTCTTGTATCTGGCCAGCCACTATGAAAAGCT
CAAAGGGTCTCCCGAAGATAATGAGCAGAAGCAGCTGTTCGTGGAACAACACAAACACTACCTTGATGAG
ATCATCGAGCAAATAAGCGAATTCTCCAAAAGAGTGATCCTCGCCGACGCTAACCTCGATAAGGTGCTTT
CTGCTTACAATAAGCACAGGGATAAGCCCATCAGGGAGCAGGCAGAAAACATTATCCACTTGTTTACTCT
GACCAACTTGGGCGCGCCTGCAGCCTTCAAGTACTTCGACACCACCATAGACAGAAAGCGGTACACCTCT
ACAAAGGAGGTCCTGGACGCCACACTGATTCATCAGTCAATTACGGGGCTCTATGAAACAAGAATCGACC
TCTCTCAGCTCGGTGGAGACAGCAGGGCTGACCCCAAGAAGAAGAGGAAGGTGACCGGTGGTGGAGGCGG
AGGTTCTGGGGGAGGAGGTAGTGGCGGTGGTGGTTCAGGAGGCGGCGGAAGCTTGGATCCAGGTGGAGGT
GGAAGCGGTGTTAACATGGGAAAATCAAAAGAAATCAGCCAAGACCTCAGAAAAAGAATTGTAGACCTCC
ACAAGTCTGGTTCATCCTTGGGAGCAATTTCCAAACGCCTGGCGGTACCACGTTCATCTGTGCAAACAAT
AGTACGCAAGTATAAACACCATGGGACCACGCAGCCGTCATACCGCTCAGGAAGGAGACGCGTTCTGTCT
CCTAGAGATGAACGTACTTTGGTGCGAAAAGTGCAAATCAATCCCAGAACAACAGCAAAGGACCTTGTGA
AGATGCTGGAGGAAACAGGTACAAAAGTATCTATATCCACAGTAAAACGAGTCCTATATCGACATAACCT
GAAAGGCCACTCAGCAAGGAAGAAGCCACTGCTCCAAAACCGACATAAGAAAGCCAGACTACGGTTTGCA
ACTGCACATGGGGACAAAGATCGTACTTTTTGGAGAAATGTCCTCTGGTCTGATGAAACAAAAATAGAAC
TGTTTGGCCATAATGACCATCGTTATGTTTGGAGGAAGAAGGGGGAGGCTTGCAAGCCGAAGAACACCAT
CCCAACCGTGAAGCACGGGGGTGGCAGCATCATGTTGTGGGGGTGCTTTGCTGCAGGAGGGACTGGTGCA
CTTCACAAAATAGATGGCATCATGGACGCGGTGCAGTATGTGGATATATTGAAGCAACATCTCAAGACAT
CAGTCAGGAAGTTAAAGCTTGGTCGCAAATGGGTCTTCCAACACGACAATGACCCCAAGCATACTTCCAA
AGTTGTGGCAAAATGGCTTAAGGACAACAAAGTCAAGGTATTGGAGTGGCCATCACAAAGCCCTGACCTC
AATCCTATAGAAAATTTGTGGGCAGAACTGAAAAAGCGTGTGCGAGCAAGGAGGCCTACAAACCTGACTC
AGTTACACCAGCTCTGTCAGGAGGAATGGGCCAAAATTCACCCAAATTATTGTGGGAAGCTTGTGGAAGG
CTACCCGAAACGTTTGACCCAAGTTAAACAATTTAAAGGCAATGCTACCAAATACTAGGGGCCCTAACCG
CGGGCGGCCGCTATATGTACAAGTAACTGCAGCGCGGGGATCTCATGCTGGAGTTCTTCGCCCACCCCAA
CTTGTTTATTGCAGCTTATAATGGTTACAAATAAAGCAATAGCATCACAAATTTCACAAATAAAGCATTT
TTTTCACTGCATTCTAGTTGTGGTTTGTCCAAACTCATCAATGTATCTTATCATGTCTGTATACCGTCGA
CCTCTAGCTAGAGCTTGGCGTAATCATGGTCATAGCTGTTTCCTGTGTGAAATTGTTATCCGCTCACAAT
TCCACACAACATACGAGCCGGAAGCATAAAGTGTAAAGCCTAGGGTGCCTAATGAGTGAGCTAACTCACA
TTAATTGCGTTGCGCTCACTGCCCGCTTTCCAGTCGGGAAACCTGTCGTGCCAGCTGCATTAATGAATCG
GCCAACGCGCGGGGAGAGGCGGTTTGCGTATTGGGCGCTCTTCCGCTTCCTCGCTCACTGACTCGCTGCG
CTCGGTCGTTCGGCTGCGGCGAGCGGTATCAGCTCACTCAAAGGCGGTAATACGGTTATCCACAGAATCA
GGGGATAACGCAGGAAAGAACATGTGAGCAAAAGGCCAGCAAAAGGCCAGGAACCGTAAAAAGGCCGCGT
TGCTGGCGTTTTTCCATAGGCTCCGCCCCCCTGACGAGCATCACAAAAATCGACGCTCAAGTCAGAGGTG
GCGAAACCCGACAGGACTATAAAGATACCAGGCGTTTCCCCCTGGAAGCTCCCTCGTGCGCTCTCCTGTT
CCGACCCTGCCGCTTACCGGATACCTGTCCGCCTTTCTCCCTTCGGGAAGCGTGGCGCTTTCTCATAGCT
CACGCTGTAGGTATCTCAGTTCGGTGTAGGTCGTTCGCTCCAAGCTGGGCTGTGTGCACGAACCCCCCGT
TCAGCCCGACCGCTGCGCCTTATCCGGTAACTATCGTCTTGAGTCCAACCCGGTAAGACACGACTTATCG
CCACTGGCAGCAGCCACTGGTAACAGGATTAGCAGAGCGAGGTATGTAGGCGGTGCTACAGAGTTCTTGA
AGTGGTGGCCTAACTACGGCTACACTAGAAGAACAGTATTTGGTATCTGCGCTCTGCTGAAGCCAGTTAC
CTTCGGAAAAAGAGTTGGTAGCTCTTGATCCGGCAAACAAACCACCGCTGGTAGCGGTGGTTTTTTTGTT
TGCAAGCAGCAGATTACGCGCAGAAAAAAAGGATCTCAAGAAGATCCTTTGATCTTTTCTACGGGGTCTG
ACGCTCAGTGGAACGAAAACTCACGTTAAGGGATTTTGGTCATGAGATTATCAAAAAGGATCTTCACCTA
GATCCTTTTAAATTAAAAATGAAGTTTTAAATCAATCTAAAGTATATATGAGTAAACTTGGTCTGACAGT
TACCAATGCTTAATCAGTGAGGCACCTATCTCAGCGATCTGTCTATTTCGTTCATCCATAGTTGCCTGAC
TCCCCGTCGTGTAGATAACTACGATACGGGAGGGCTTACCATCTGGCCCCAGTGCTGCAATGATACCGCG
AGACCCACGCTCACCGGCTCCAGATTTATCAGCAATAAACCAGCCAGCCGGAAGGGCCGAGCGCAGAAGT
GGTCCTGCAACTTTATCCGCCTCCATCCAGTCTATTAATTGTTGCCGGGAAGCTAGAGTAAGTAGTTCGC
CAGTTAATAGTTTGCGCAACGTTGTTGCCATTGCTACAGGCATCGTGGTGTCACGCTCGTCGTTTGGTAT
GGCTTCATTCAGCTCCGGTTCCCAACGATCAAGGCGAGTTACATGATCCCCCATGTTGTGCAAAAAAGCG
GTTAGCTCCTTCGGTCCTCCGATCGTTGTCAGAAGTAAGTTGGCCGCAGTGTTATCACTCATGGTTATGG
CAGCACTGCATAATTCTCTTACTGTCATGCCATCCGTAAGATGCTTTTCTGTGACTGGTGAGTACTCAAC
CAAGTCATTCTGAGAATAGTGTATGCGGCGACCGAGTTGCTCTTGCCCGGCGTCAATACGGGATAATACC
GCGCCACATAGCAGAACTTTAAAAGTGCTCATCATTGGAAAACGTTCTTCGGGGCGAAAACTCTCAAGGA
TCTTACCGCTGTTGAGATCCAGTTCGATGTAACCCACTCGTGCACCCAACTGATCTTCAGCATCTTTTAC
TTTCACCAGCGTTTCTGGGTGAGCAAAAACAGGAAGGCAAAATGCCGCAAAAAAGGGAATAAGGGCGACA
CGGAAATGTTGAATACTCATACTCTTCCTTTTTCAATATTATTGAAGCATTTATCAGGGTTATTGTCTCA
TGAGCGGATACATATTTGAATGTATTTAGAAAAATAAACAAATAGGGGTTCCGCGCACATTTCCCCGAAA
AGTGCCACCTGACGTCGACGGATCGGGAGATCGATCTCCCGATCCCCTAGGGTCGACTCTCAGTACAATC
TGCTCTGATGCCGCATAGTTAAGCCAGTATCTGCTCCCTGCTTGTGTGTTGGAGGTCGCTGAGTAGTGCG
CGAGCAAAATTTAAGCTACAACAAGGCAAGGCTTGACCGACAATTGATAGCGGCATGCTCGCGTT
Features (pLannotate 1.2.2; 17 found; start..end, strand, type, name):
      1..380     +  enhancer       CMV enhancer: human cytomegalovirus immediate early enhancer
    382..657     +  promoter       chicken β-actin promoter: No description available
    658..1674    +  intron         chimeric intron: chimera between introns from chicken β-actin and rabbit β-globin
   1672..1731    +  CDS            HBB (fragment): HBB_LEPEU - Experimental evidence at protein level: Swiss-Prot protein existence level 1. Involved in oxygen transport from the lung to the various peripheral tissues. From Lepus europaeus (European hare).
   1753..1818    +  CDS            3xFLAG: three tandem FLAG® epitope tags, followed by an enterokinase cleavage site
   1867..5970    +  CDS            cas9: CAS9_STRP1 - Also known as csn1 From Streptococcus pyogenes serotype M1.
   6043..6068    +  CDS            FAPα2 (fragment): fluorogen-activating protein composed of a dimer of the L5-MG single-chain antibody fragment (Szent-Gyorgyi et al., 2008) binds malachite green derivatives to produce red fluorescence
   6106..7128    +  CDS            SB100X: hyperactive variant of the Sleeping Beauty transposase (Mátés et al., 2009)
   7209..7330    +  polyA_signal   SV40 poly(A) signal: SV40 polyadenylation signal
   7403..7419    -  protein_bind   lac operator: The lac repressor binds to the lac operator to inhibit transcription in E. coli. This inhibition can be relieved by adding lactose or isopropyl-β-D-thiogalactopyranoside (IPTG). lac repressor encoded by lacI
   7427..7457    -  promoter       lac promoter: promoter for the E. coli lac operon
   7472..7493    -  protein_bind   CAP binding site: CAP binding activates transcription in the presence of cAMP. E. coli catabolite activator protein
   7506..7598    -  CDS            lacI (fragment): lac repressor; lacI; The lac repressor binds to the lac operator to inhibit transcription in E. coli. This inhibition can be relieved by adding lactose or isopropyl-β-D-thiogalactopyranoside (IPTG).
   7781..8369    -  rep_origin     ori: high-copy-number ColE1/pMB1/pBR322/pUC origin of replication
   8540..9400    -  CDS            AmpR: β-lactamase; bla; confers resistance to ampicillin, carbenicillin, and related antibiotics
   9401..9505    -  promoter       AmpR promoter: bla
   9576..9620    -  misc_feature   bom (fragment): basis of mobility region from pBR322
