[The description below was written by a language model from this plasmid's Addgene catalogue record and pLannotate feature annotations shown in this document.]
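Description:
pCAG-spCas9-SB is a mammalian CRISPR expression plasmid built on the pCAG-spCas9 backbone by Gibson cloning. It produces a synthetic fusion of Streptococcus pyogenes Cas9 nuclease with SB100X, the hyperactive variant of the Sleeping Beauty transposase. It is propagated in E. coli through a high-copy ColE1/pUC-type origin and selected with ampicillin via the β-lactamase gene and its native promoter. Remnants of a lac promoter/operator region, a lacI fragment and a pBR322 bom fragment are backbone carry-over with no evident role in the payload. The feature table derives from a 9,725 nt sequence record labelled as a partial NGS result.

The expression unit is driven by the CAG promoter, annotated here as its three components: the CMV immediate-early enhancer, the chicken β-actin promoter and a chimeric β-actin/β-globin intron. Together these give strong, broadly active transcription in mammalian cells. A short β-globin "CDS" hit at the intron boundary is most likely part of that promoter element rather than a coding segment. The open reading frame begins with a 3xFLAG epitope tag for detection, followed by Cas9 and then SB100X. Between the two lies a short region that the annotator matched to a fluorogen-activating protein fragment; this is probably a flexible linker, although the record does not say so. An SV40 polyadenylation signal terminates the transcript. No guide RNA cassette or mammalian selection marker is annotated, so the guide and donor DNA would be supplied separately.

The stated purpose is to enhance site-specific DNA integration. The associated publication describes fusing Cas9 nuclease to a DNA donor-binding domain, and here the transposase supplies that domain.
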