Addgene plasmid #169919: pCAG-spCas9-SB
Purpose: Expression of SpCas9-SB100X transposase fusion protein to enhace site-specific DNA integration.
Depositing lab: Zhili Rong. Depositing organization: Southern Medical University. Publication: Enhancing site-specific DNA integration by a Cas9 nuclease fused with a DNA donor-binding domain. Ma S, Wang X, Hu Y, Lv J, Liu C, Liao K, Guo X, Wang D, Lin Y, Rong Z. Nucleic Acids Res. 2020 Oct 9;48(18):10590-10601. doi: 10.1093/nar/gkaa779. PubMed 32986839.
Backbone
  Vector backbone: pCAG-spCas9
  Backbone manufacturer: Addgene # 52962
  Vector type: CRISPR
Growth in bacteria
  Bacterial resistance: Ampicillin, 100 μg/mL
  Growth temperature: 37°C
  Growth strain: NEB Stable
  Copy number: Unknown
Gene/Insert
  Gene/Insert name: SpCas9-SB100X
  Species: Synthetic
  Promoter: CAG
  Cloning method: Gibson Cloning
Terms and licenses: Academic/Nonprofit Terms; Industry Terms: Not Available to Industry
How to cite: pCAG-spCas9-SB was a gift from Zhili Rong (Addgene plasmid # 169919 ; http://n2t.net/addgene:169919 ; RRID:Addgene_169919)
